>Addgene plasmid #224929 | pGEX6P1-CD28 CAR hinge (I114 – P152) | addgene full sequence | sequence record 443923 | Addgene NGS Result
AGAAGTGGTCCTGCAACTTTATCCGCCTCCATCCAGTCTATTAATTGTTGCCGGGAAGCTAGAGTAAGTA
GTTCGCCAGTTAATAGTTTGCGCAACGTTGTTGCCATTGCTGCAGGCATCGTGGTGTCACGCTCGTCGTT
TGGTATGGCTTCATTCAGCTCCGGTTCCCAACGATCAAGGCGAGTTACATGATCCCCCATGTTGTGCAAA
AAAGCGGTTAGCTCCTTCGGTCCTCCGATCGTTGTCAGAAGTAAGTTGGCCGCAGTGTTATCACTCATGG
TTATGGCAGCACTGCATAATTCTCTTACTGTCATGCCATCCGTAAGATGCTTTTCTGTGACTGGTGAGTA
CTCAACCAAGTCATTCTGAGAATAGTGTATGCGGCGACCGAGTTGCTCTTGCCCGGCGTCAACACGGGAT
AATACCGCGCCACATAGCAGAACTTTAAAAGTGCTCATCATTGGAAAACGTTCTTCGGGGCGAAAACTCT
CAAGGATCTTACCGCTGTTGAGATCCAGTTCGATGTAACCCACTCGTGCACCCAACTGATCTTCAGCATC
TTTTACTTTCACCAGCGTTTCTGGGTGAGCAAAAACAGGAAGGCAAAATGCCGCAAAAAAGGGAATAAGG
GCGACACGGAAATGTTGAATACTCATACTCTTCCTTTTTCAATATTATTGAAGCATTTATCAGGGTTATT
GTCTCATGAGCGGATACATATTTGAATGTATTTAGAAAAATAAACAAATAGGGGTTCCGCGCACATTTCC
CCGAAAAGTGCCACCTGACGTCTAAGAAACCATTATTATCATGACATTAACCTATAAAAATAGGCGTATC
ACGAGGCCCTTTCGTCTTCAAGAATTATACACTCCGCTATCGCTACGTGACTGGGTCATGGCTGCGCCCC
GACACCCGCCAACACCCGCTGACGCGCCCTGACGGGCTTGTCTGCTCCCGGCATCCGCTTACAGACAAGC
TGTGACCGTCTCCGGGAGCTGCATGTGTCAGAGGTTTTCACCGTCATCACCGAAACGCGCGAGGCAGATC
GTCAGTCAGTCACGATGCGGCCGCTCGAGTTACGGTTTGCTTGGACCCGGGAACAACGGGGACGGGCACA
GGTGCTTACCCTTAACATGGATAATGGTGCCATTGCTTTTCTCGTTGTCTAGATAAGGTGGGGGGTACAT
TACTTCTATGGATCCCAGGGGCCCCTGGAACAGAACTTCCAGATCCGATTTTGGAGGATGGTCGCCACCA
CCAAACGTGGCTTGCCAGCCCTGCAAAGGCCATGCTATATACTTGCTGGATTTCAAGTACTTATCAATTT
GTGGGATAGCTTCAATACGTTTTTTAAAACAAACTAATTTTGGGAACGCATCCAGGCACATTGGGTCCAT
GTATAAAACAACATCAAGAGCGTCATACAACATGAAGTCAGGATGGGTTACATGATCACCATTTAAATAT
GTTTTATGACATAAACGATCTTCGAACATTTTCAGCATTTCAGGTAGCTTGCTAAGAAAATCAACTTTGA
GAGTTTCAAAGTCTTTACTATATGCAATTCTCGAAACACCGTATCTAATATCCAAAACCGCTCCTTCAAG
CATTGAAATCTCTGCACGCTCTTTTGGACAACCACCCAACATGTTGTGCTTGTCAGCTATATAACGTATG
ATGGCCATAGACTGTGTTAATTTAACATCACCATCAATATAATAAGGAAGATTGGGAAACTCCAAACCCA
ATTCAAACTTTTTGTTTCGCCATTTATCACCTTCATCGCGCTCATACAAATGCTCTTCATATTTTTCTTC
AAGATATTCCAAAAGAAGTCGAGTGGGTTGCACAAGGCCCTTAATTTTCCAATAACCTAGTATAGGGGAC
ATGAATACTGTTTCCTGTGTGAAATTGTTATCCGCTCACAATTCCACACATTATACGAGCCGATGATTAA
TTGTCAACAGCTCATTTCAGAATATTTGCCAGAACCGTTATGATGTCGGCGCAAAAAACATTATCCAGAA
CGGGAGTGCGCCTTGAGCGACACGAATTATGCAGTGATTTACGACCTGCACAGCCATACCACAGCTTCCG
ATGGCTGCCTGACGCCAGAAGCATTGGTGCACCGTGCAGTCGATAAGCTAATTCCAACGCCATCAAAAAT
AATTCGCGTCTGGCCTTCCTGTAGCCAGCTTTCATCAACATTAAATGTGAGCGAGTAACAACCCGTCGGA
TTCTCCGTGGGAACAAACGGCGGATTGACCGTAATGGGATAGGTCACGTTGGTGTAGATGGGCGCATCGT
AACCGTGCATCTGCCAGTTTGAGGGGACGACGACAGTATCGGCCTCAGGAAGATCGCACTCCAGCCAGCT
TTCCGGCACCGCTTCTGGTGCCGGAAACCAGGCAAAGCGCCATTCGCCATTCAGGCTGCGCAACTGTTGG
GAAGGGCGATCGGTGCGGGCCTCTTCGCTATTACGCCAGCTGGCGAAAGGGGGATGTGCTGCAAGGCGAT
TAAGTTGGGTAACGCCAGGGTTTTCCCAGTCACGACGTTGTAAAACGACGGCCAGTGAATCCGTAATCAT
GGTCATAGCTGTTTCCTGTGTGAAATTGTTATCCGCTCACAATTCCACACAACATACGAGCCGGAAGCAT
AAAGTGTAAAGCCTGGGGTGCCTAATGAGTGAGCTAACTTACATTAATTGCGTTGCGCTCACTGCCCGCT
TTCCAGTCGGGAAACCTGTCGTGCCAGCTGCATTAATGAATCGGCCAACGCGCGGGGAGAGGCGGTTTGC
GTATTGGGCGCTAGCGTGGTTTTTCTTTTCACCAGTGAGACGGGCAACAGCTGATTGCCCTTCACCGCCT
GGCCCTGAGAGAGTTGCAGCAAGCGGTCCACGCTGGTTTGCCCCAGCAGGCGAAAATCCTGTTTGATGGT
GGTTAACGGCGGGATATAACATGAGCTGTCTTCGGTATCGTCGTATCCCACTACCGAGATATCCGCACCA
ACGCGCAGCCCGGACTCGGTAATGGCGCGCATTGCGCCCAGCGCCATCTGATCGTTGGCAACCAGCATCG
CAGTGGGAACGATGCCCTCATTCAGCATTTGCATGGTTTGTTGAAAACCGGACATGGCACTCCAGTCGCC
TTCCCGTTCCGCTATCGGCTGAATTTGATTGCGAGTGAGATATTTATGCCAGCCAGCCAGACGCAGACGC
GCCGAGACAGAACTTAATGGGCCCGCTAACAGCGCGATTTGCTGGTGACCCAATGCGACCAGATGCTCCA
CGCCCAGTCGCGTACCGTCTTCATGGGAGAAAATAATACTGTTGATGGGTGTCTGGTCAGAGACATCAAG
AAATAACGCCGGAACATTAGTGCAGGCAGCTTCCACAGCAATGGCATCCTGGTCATCCAGCGGATAGTTA
ATGATCAGCCCACTGACGCGTTGCGCGAGAAGATTGTGCACCGCCGCTTTACAGGCTTCGACGCCGCTTC
GTTCTACCATCGACACCACCACGCTGGCACCCAGTTGATCGGCGCGAGATTTAATCGCCGCGACAATTTG
CGACGGCGCGTGCAGGGCCAGACTGGAGGTGGCAACGCCAATCAGCAACGACTGTTTGCCCGCCAGTTGT
TGTGCCACGCGGTTGGGAATGTAATTCAGCTCCGCCATCGCCGCTTCCACTTTTTCCCGCGTTTTCGCAG
AAACGTGGCTGGCCTGGTTCACCACGCGGGAAACGGTCTGATAAGAGACACCGGCATACTCTGCGACATC
GTATAACGTTACTGGTTTCACATTCACCACCCTGAATTGACTCTCTTCCGGGCGCTATCATGCCATACCG
CGAAAGGTTTTGCGCCATTCGATGGTGTCGGAATTTATGCGGTGTGAAATACCGCACAGATGCGTAAGGA
GAAAATACCGCATCAGGCGCTCTTCCGCTTCCTCGCTCACTGACTCGCTGCGCTCGGTCGTTCGGCTGCG
GCGAGCGGTATCAGCTCACTCAAAGGCGGTAATACGGTTATCCACAGAATCAGGGGATAACGCAGGAAAG
AACATGTGAGCAAAAGGCCAGCAAAAGGCCAGGAACCGTAAAAAGGCCGCGTTGCTGGCGTTTTTCCATA
GGCTCCGCCCCCCTGACGAGCATCACAAAAATCGACGCTCAAGTCAGAGGTGGCGAAACCCGACAGGACT
ATAAAGATACCAGGCGTTTCCCCCTGGAAGCTCCCTCGTGCGCTCTCCTGTTCCGACCCTGCCGCTTACC
GGATACCTGTCCGCCTTTCTCCCTTCGGGAAGCGTGGCGCTTTCTCATAGCTCACGCTGTAGGTATCTCA
GTTCGGTGTAGGTCGTTCGCTCCAAGCTGGGCTGTGTGCACGAACCCCCCGTTCAGCCCGACCGCTGCGC
CTTATCCGGTAACTATCGTCTTGAGTCCAACCCGGTAAGACACGACTTATCGCCACTGGCAGCAGCCACT
GGTAACAGGATTAGCAGAGCGAGGTATGTAGGCGGTGCTACAGAGTTCTTGAAGTGGTGGCCTAACTACG
GCTACACTAGAAGGACAGTATTTGGTATCTGCGCTCTGCTGAAGCCAGTTACCTTCGGAAAAAGAGTTGG
TAGCTCTTGATCCGGCAAACAAACCACCGCTGGTAGCGGTGGTTTTTTTGTTTGCAAGCAGCAGATTACG
CGCAGAAAAAAAGGATCTCAAGAAGATCCTTTGATCTTTTCTACGGGGTCTGACGCTCAGTGGAACGAAA
ACTCACGTTAAGGGATTTTGGTCATGAGATTATCAAAAAGGATCTTCACCTAGATCCTTTTAAATTAAAA
ATGAAGTTTTAAATCAATCTAAAGTATATATGAGTAAACTTGGTCTGACAGTTACCAATGCTTAATCAGT
GAGGCACCTATCTCAGCGATCTGTCTATTTCGTTCATCCATAGTTGCCTGACTCCCCGTCGTGTAGATAA
CTACGATACGGGAGGGCTTACCATCTGGCCCCAGTGCTGCAATGATACCGCGAGACCCACGCTCACCGGC
TCCAGATTTATCAGCAATAAACCAGCCAGCCGGAAGGGCCGAGCGC
Features (pLannotate 1.2.2; 17 found; start..end, strand, type, name):
    657..761     -  promoter       AmpR promoter: bla
    866..906     -  misc_feature   bom (fragment): basis of mobility region from pBR322
   1008..1047    -  CDS            rop (fragment): Rop protein, which maintains plasmids at low copy number; rop
   1083..1199    -  CDS            CD28 (fragment): CD28_HUMAN - Experimental evidence at protein level: Swiss-Prot protein existence level 1. Involved in T-cell activation, the induction of cell proliferation and cytokine production and promotion of T-cell survival. Enhances the production of IL4 and IL10 in T-cells in conjunction with TCR/CD3 ligation and CD40L costimulation (PubMed:8617933). Isoform 3 enhances CD40L-mediated activation of NF-kappa-B and kinases MAPK8 and PAK2 in T-cells (PubMed:15067037). From Homo sapiens (Human).
   1239..1892    -  CDS            GST26_SCHJA: Experimental evidence at protein level: Swiss-Prot protein existence level 1. GST isoenzymes appear to play a central role in the parasite detoxification system. Other functions are also suspected including a role in increasing the solubility of haematin in the parasite gut. From Schistosoma japonicum (Blood fluke).
   1915..1931    -  protein_bind   lac operator: The lac repressor binds to the lac operator to inhibit transcription in E. coli. This inhibition can be relieved by adding lactose or isopropyl-β-D-thiogalactopyranoside (IPTG). lac repressor encoded by lacI
   1939..1967    -  promoter       tac promoter: strong E. coli promoter; hybrid between the trp and lac UV5 promoters
   2043..2159    +  CDS            yciV (fragment): RNAAM_ECOLI - Also known as trpH From Escherichia coli (strain K12).
   2423..2596    -  CDS            lacZα: LacZα fragment of β-galactosidase; lacZ fragment
   2616..2632    -  protein_bind   lac operator: The lac repressor binds to the lac operator to inhibit transcription in E. coli. This inhibition can be relieved by adding lactose or isopropyl-β-D-thiogalactopyranoside (IPTG). lac repressor encoded by lacI
   2640..2670    -  promoter       lac promoter: promoter for the E. coli lac operon
   2685..2706    -  protein_bind   CAP binding site: CAP binding activates transcription in the presence of cAMP. E. coli catabolite activator protein
   2719..3801    -  CDS            lacI: lac repressor; lacI; The lac repressor binds to the lac operator to inhibit transcription in E. coli. This inhibition can be relieved by adding lactose or isopropyl-β-D-thiogalactopyranoside (IPTG).
   3802..3879    -  promoter       lacI promoter: lacI
   3886..3937    +  misc_feature   bom (fragment): basis of mobility region from pBR322
   4123..4711    -  rep_origin     ori: high-copy-number ColE1/pMB1/pBR322/pUC origin of replication
   4882..656     -  CDS            AmpR (across the origin): β-lactamase; bla; confers resistance to ampicillin, carbenicillin, and related antibiotics
