[The description below was written by a language model from this plasmid's Addgene catalogue record and pLannotate feature annotations shown in this document.]
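Description:
pGEX6P1-CD28 CAR hinge (I114 – P152) is a bacterial expression plasmid built on the pGEX-6P-1 backbone for producing a short segment of human CD28 as a glutathione-S-transferase fusion in Escherichia coli. It replicates from a high-copy ColE1/pMB1-type origin and is selected with ampicillin through the β-lactamase (AmpR) gene and its own promoter. The catalogue lists a total size of 5104 bp, while the sequenced record behind the feature table is 5,086 nt.

The insert is about 120 bp encoding residues I114 to P152 of CD28, the hinge region commonly used in chimeric antigen receptors, cloned between BamHI and XhoI sites that both remain intact. It sits downstream of, and in frame with, the Schistosoma japonicum GST coding sequence supplied by the backbone, giving an N-terminal GST tag suitable for glutathione affinity purification. Transcription is driven by the strong hybrid tac promoter with an adjacent lac operator, and the plasmid carries its own lacI gene and promoter, so expression is repressed until induced with IPTG. The remaining annotations (lacZα with lac promoter and CAP site, and fragments of bom, rop and yciV) are backbone remnants.

The catalogue's Entrez link points to TMIGD2, which shares the alias CD28H, but the feature annotation matches CD28 itself, consistent with the construct name; the link probably reflects that alias. The associated publication concerns local structure and conformational exchange in the CD28 hinge, so the plasmid's evident use is preparing recombinant hinge peptide for structural and biophysical study.
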