Addgene plasmid #224929: pGEX6P1-CD28 CAR hinge (I114 – P152)
Purpose: Expression GST fusion CD28 CAR hinge (I114-P152) in Escherichia coli.
Depositing lab: Kylie Walters. Depositing organization: National Cancer Institute (NCI). Publication: CD28 hinge used in chimeric antigen receptor (CAR) T-cells exhibits local structure and conformational exchange amidst global disorder. Folimonova V, Chen X, Negi H, Schwieters CD, Li J, Byrd RA, Taylor N, Youkharibache P, Walters KJ. Commun Biol. 2024 Aug 31;7(1):1072. doi: 10.1038/s42003-024-06770-w. PubMed 39217198.
Backbone
  Vector backbone: pGEX-6P-1
  Backbone size w/o insert (bp): 4984
  Total vector size (bp): 5104
  Vector type: Bacterial Expression
Growth in bacteria
  Bacterial resistance: Ampicillin, 100 μg/mL
  Growth temperature: 37°C
  Growth strain: DH5alpha
  Copy number: High Copy
Gene/Insert
  Gene/Insert name: CD28 CAR hinge (I114 – P152) (alt name: CD28H)
  Species: H. sapiens (human)
  Insert size (bp): 120
  GenBank ID: AAA60581.1
  Entrez Gene: TMIGD2 (a.k.a. CD28H, IGPR-1, IGPR1)
  Tag / fusion protein: glutathione-S-transferase (N terminal on backbone)
  Cloning method: Restriction Enzyme; 5′ cloning site BamHI (not destroyed); 3′ cloning site XhoI (not destroyed)
  Sequencing primers: 5′ GGGCTGGCAAGCCACGTTTGGTG; 3′ CCGGGAGCTGCATGTGTCAGAGG
Resource information
  A portion of this plasmid was derived from a plasmid made by: GenScript USA, Inc.
Terms and licenses: Academic/Nonprofit Terms; Industry Terms: Not Available to Industry
How to cite: pGEX6P1-CD28 CAR hinge (I114 – P152) was a gift from Kylie Walters (Addgene plasmid # 224929 ; http://n2t.net/addgene:224929 ; RRID:Addgene_224929)
