>Addgene plasmid #224929 | pGEX6P1-CD28 CAR hinge (I114 – P152) | depositor partial sequence | sequence record 440677 | Plasmid sequenced by PGEX 5' forward primer (3' end of glutathione-S-transferase) and covering CD28 CAR hinge (I114 – P152)
CGGATCTGGAGTTCTGTTCCAGGGGCCCCTGGGATCCATAGAAGTAATGTACCCCCCACCTTATCTAGAC
AACGAGAAAAGCAATGGCACCATTATCCATGTTAAGGGTAAGCACCTGTGCCCGTCCCCGTTGTTCCCGG
GTCCAAGCAAACCGTAACTCGAGCGGCCGCATCGTGACTGACTGACGATCTGCCTCGCGCGTTTCGGTGA
TGACGGTGAAAACCTCTGACACATGCAGCTCCCGGAGACGGTCACAGCTTGTCTGTAAGCGGATGCCGGG
AGCAGACAAGCCCGTCAGGGCGCGTCAGCGGGTGTTGGCGGGTGTCGGGGCGCAGCCATGACCCAGTCAC
GTAGCGATAGCGGAGTGTATAATTCTTGAAGACGAAAGGGCCTCGTGATACGCCTATTTTTATAGGTTAA
TGTCATGATAATAATGGTTTCTTAGACGTCAGGTGGCACTTTTCGGGGAAATGTGCGCGGAACCCCTATT
TGTTTATTTTTCTAAATACATTCAAATATGTATCCGCTCATGAGACAATAACCCTGATAAATGCTTCAAT
AATATTGAAAAAGGAAGAGTATGAGTATTCAACATTTCCGTGTCGCCCTTATTCCCTTTTTTGCGGCATT
TTGCCTTCCTGTTTTTGCTCACCCAGAAACGCTGGTGAAAGTAAAAGATGCTGAAGATCAGTTGGGTGCA
CGAGTGGGTTACATCGAACTGGATCTCAACAGCGGTAAGATCCTTGAGAGTTTTCGCCCCGAAGAACGTT
TTCCAATGATGAGCACTTTTAAAGTTCTGCTATGTGGCGCGGTATTATCCCGTGTTGACGCCGGGCAAGA
GCAACTCGGTCGCCGCATACACTATTCTCAGAATGACTTGGTTGAGTACTCACCAGTCACAGAAAAGCAT
CTTACGGATGGCATGACAGTAAGAGAATTATGCAGTGCTGCCATAACCATGAGTGATAACACTGCGGCCA
ACTTACTTCTGACAACGATCGGAGGACCGAAGGAGCTAACCGCTTTTTTGCACAACATGGGGGGATCATG
TAACTCGCCTTGATCGTTGGGAACCGGAGCTGAATGAAGCCATACCAAACGACGAGCGTGACACCACGAT
GCCTGCAGCAATGGCAACAACGTTGCGCAAACTATTAACTGGCGAACTACTTACTCTAGCTTCCCGGCAA
CAATTAATAGACTGGATGGAGGCGGATAAAGTTGCAGGACCCTTCTGCGCCCGGCCCTTCCG
