>Addgene plasmid #224929 | pGEX6P1-CD28 CAR hinge (I114 – P152) | depositor partial sequence | sequence record 440678 | Plasmid sequenced by PGEX 3' reverse primer (3' of MCS in pGEX vectors) and covering GST and CD28 CAR hinge (I114 – P152)
ACGCGCGAGGCAGATCGTCAGTCAGTCACGATGCGGCCGCTCGAGTTACGGTTTGCTTGGACCCGGGAAC
AACGGGGACGGGCACAGGTGCTTACCCTTAACATGGATAATGGTGCCATTGCTTTTCTCGTTGTCTAGAT
AAGGTGGGGGGTACATTACTTCTATGGATCCCAGGGGCCCCTGGAACAGAACTTCCAGATCCGATTTTGG
AGGATGGTCGCCACCACCAAACGTGGCTTGCCAGCCCTGCAAAGGCCATGCTATATACTTGCTGGATTTC
AAGTACTTATCAATTTGTGGGATAGCTTCAATACGTTTTTTAAAACAAACTAATTTTGGGAACGCATCCA
GGCACATTGGGTCCATGTATAAAACAACATCAAGAGCGTCATACAACATGAAGTCAGGATGGGTTACATG
ATCACCATTTAAATATGTTTTATGACATAAACGATCTTCGAACATTTTCAGCATTTCAGGTAGCTTGCTA
AGAAAATCAACTTTGAGAGTTTCAAAGTCTTTACTATATGCAATTCTCGAAACACCGTATCTAATATCCA
AAACCGCTCCTTCAAGCATTGAAATCTCTGCACGCTCTTTTGGACAACCACCCAACATGTTGTGCTTGTC
AGCTATATAACGTATGATGGCCATAGACTGTGTTAATTTAACATCACCATCAATATAATAAGGAAGATTG
GGAAACTCCAAACCCAATTCAAACTTTTTGTTTCGCCATTTATCACCTTCATCGCGCTCATACAAATGCT
CTTCATATTTTTCTTCAAGATATTCCAAAAGAAGTCGAGTGGGTTGCACAAGGCCCTTAATTTTCCAATA
ACCTAGTATAGGGGACATGAATACTGTTTCCTGTGTGAAATTGTTATCCGCTCACAATTCCACACATTAT
ACGAGCCGATGATTAATTGTCAACAGCTCATTTCAGAATATTTGCCAGAACCGTTATGATGTCGGCGCAA
AAAACATTATCCAGAACGGGAGTGCGCCTTGAGCGACACGAATTATGCAGTGATTTACGACCTGCACAGC
CATACCACAGCTTCCGATGGCTGCCTGACGCCAGAAGCATTGGTGCACCGTGCAGTCGAAAAGCTAATTC
CACGCCATCAAAATAATCGCGTNTGGCCTTCTGTAGCAGCTTCATCACNTTAAAGGGA
